Addgene plasmid #104054: pAAV-MBP-2xNLS-tdTomato
Purpose: An AAV genome encoding expression of the nuclear localized fluorescent protein tdTomato from the MBP promoter
Depositing lab: Viviana Gradinaru. Depositing organization: California Institute of Technology. Publication: Systemic AAV vectors for widespread and targeted gene delivery in rodents. Challis RC, Ravindra Kumar S, Chan KY, Challis C, Beadle K, Jang MJ, Kim HM, Rajendran PS, Tompkins JD, Shivkumar K, Deverman BE, Gradinaru V. Nat Protoc. 2019 Feb;14(2):379-414. doi: 10.1038/s41596-018-0097-3. PubMed 30626963.
Backbone
  Vector backbone: pAAV
  Backbone size w/o insert (bp): 6023
  Vector type: AAV
Growth in bacteria
  Bacterial resistance: Ampicillin, 100 μg/mL
  Growth temperature: 30°C
  Growth strain: NEB Stable
  Copy number: Low Copy
Gene/Insert
  Gene/Insert name: 2xNLS-tdTomato
  Insert size (bp): 1492
  Promoter: MBP
  Tag / fusion protein: NLS (N terminal on insert); NLS (C terminal on insert)
  Cloning method: Restriction Enzyme; 5′ cloning site KpnI/Acc56I (not destroyed); 3′ cloning site EcoRI/EcoRV (not destroyed)
Terms and licenses: Academic/Nonprofit Terms; Industry Terms: Not Available to Industry
Depositor comments: Please visit https://www.biorxiv.org/content/early/2018/01/19/246405 for bioRxiv preprint.
How to cite: pAAV-MBP-2xNLS-tdTomato was a gift from Viviana Gradinaru (Addgene plasmid # 104054 ; http://n2t.net/addgene:104054 ; RRID:Addgene_104054)
