[The description below was written by a language model from this plasmid's Addgene catalogue record and pLannotate feature annotations shown in this document.]
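Description:
pAAV-MBP-2xNLS-tdTomato is an adeno-associated virus transfer (genome) plasmid of about 7.5 kb, built on a pAAV backbone and intended for packaging into recombinant AAV for gene delivery to mammalian cells. It is propagated in E. coli through a ColE1/pUC-type origin and selected with ampicillin via the bla gene under its own promoter. An f1 phage origin and small remnants of pBR322 bom and rop sequences are also present in the backbone. The catalogue lists it as low copy even though the annotated origin is described as a high-copy type, and it specifies a recombination-deficient growth strain, which is a common choice for plasmids with repeats such as ITRs.

The expression cassette lies between AAV2 inverted terminal repeats, which provide the cis signals for genome replication and encapsidation. The 3′ ITR is annotated in full, whereas only short fragments of the 5′ ITR were detected in the sequencing-derived record. Transcription is driven by the myelin basic protein (MBP) promoter. The annotation software marks a short mouse Mbp fragment just upstream of the reporter, which probably reflects the 3′ end of that promoter region rather than an expressed MBP fusion. The payload is tdTomato, a mammalian codon-optimized tandem-dimer DsRed derivative, carrying a nuclear localization signal at each terminus so that red fluorescence concentrates in the nucleus. A WPRE downstream enhances transcript stability and expression, and a human growth hormone polyadenylation signal terminates the message.

Because MBP is a major myelin protein, the promoter is presumably intended to restrict labeling to myelinating glia such as oligodendrocytes. The associated work concerns systemic AAV vectors for widespread and targeted gene delivery in rodents, where nuclear labeling makes it easier to identify and count transduced cells.
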