Features (pLannotate 1.2.2; 15 found; start..end, strand, type, name):
     12..39      +  repeat_region  AAV2 ITR (fragment): inverted terminal repeat of adeno-associated virus serotype 2 inverted
     68..95      +  repeat_region  AAV2 ITR (fragment): inverted terminal repeat of adeno-associated virus serotype 2 inverted
   1839..2096    +  CDS            Mbp (fragment): MBP_MOUSE - Also known as Shi. Experimental evidence at protein level: Swiss-Prot protein existence level 1. The classic group of MBP isoforms (isoform 4-isoform 13) are with PLP the most abundant protein components of the myelin membrane in the CNS. They have a role in both its formation and stabilization. The non-classic group of MBP isoforms (isoform 1-isoform 3/Golli-MBPs) may preferentially have a role in the early developing brain long before myelination, maybe as components of transcriptional complexes, and may also be involved in signaling pathways in T-cells and neural cells. Differen
   2149..3570    +  CDS            tdTomato: tandem dimeric (pseudo-monomeric) derivative of DsRed (Shaner et al., 2004) mammalian codon-optimized
   3601..3625    +  misc_feature   MCS (fragment): pBluescript multiple cloning site
   3625..4213    +  misc_feature   WPRE: woodchuck hepatitis virus posttranscriptional regulatory element
   4245..4721    +  polyA_signal   hGH poly(A) signal: human growth hormone polyadenylation signal
   4761..4901    +  repeat_region  AAV2 ITR: inverted terminal repeat of adeno-associated virus serotype 2 inverted
   4906..4957    -  misc_feature   bom (fragment): basis of mobility region from pBR322
   4976..5431    +  rep_origin     f1 ori (sequence partly withheld): f1 bacteriophage origin of replication; arrow indicates direction of (+) strand synthesis
   5432..5481    -  misc_feature   bom (fragment): basis of mobility region from pBR322
   5583..5618    -  CDS            rop (fragment): Rop protein, which maintains plasmids at low copy number; rop
   5713..5817    +  promoter       AmpR promoter: bla
   5818..6678    +  CDS            AmpR: β-lactamase; bla; confers resistance to ampicillin, carbenicillin, and related antibiotics
   6849..7437    +  rep_origin     ori: high-copy-number ColE1/pMB1/pBR322/pUC origin of replication
>Addgene plasmid #104054 | pAAV-MBP-2xNLS-tdTomato | addgene full sequence | sequence record 201082 | Addgene NGS Result
CCTGCAGGCAGCTGCGCGCTCGCTCGCTCACTGAGGCCGCCCGGGCGTCGGGCGACCTTTGGTCGCCCGG
CCTCAGTGAGCGAGCGAGCGCGCAGAGAGGGAGTGGCCAACTCCATCACTAGGGGTTCCTGCGGCCGCAC
GCGTTCCTTCCTGCTTAGGCCGTGTCTGCTCTGTCAGTCTTTCCTCTGGCTCTAGTCTGTCCATCTGCAG
GGATAACCTCCCAAGGGCCCTCTTGTTGGCTGTTCACCTTCCGTCTGTCTTCATAGCCTCCTGATGAGAG
AGCGCGCACACACAGGCTACCTGACTGATGTGTTGCTGCACTGTGGGGTCCAGTGACACAGCTGTGGAGG
TCAGGAACCCAGAATTAAGCTGTCTGGGAGCCACAAGTTTCAAGAGTCCATGCTATGGCTCCTACATGCA
GGTGGTGCCAGCAGCATTCCTTGGTGTCCTGTGGCTGTGGTTGCATCTCTGACTCTCCTCCACCTATCAC
ATTCCTTCTCCAGTACCAGGCCTCTGTGTCTCAGTTTTCCTCTCTCACAAGATCCCTAGCTTCAGGATTG
CACCCACCTCCACTAGCCATGAGCCCGTCCTCACTGGATCACGTCTGCAAAGACTCTATTTCCAGTTAAA
GTCACAGACACGGGCATAGAGAGGGGGATAGGATATGAAAATATCAGTTGGGGGAGGGGCATTCAATTCT
TAGCTCACATTTTCTTCATCCAATTTCCCCCACTAGAATGTAAGCTTTGAGAGAAAAGGGACCAGATCTT
ATTCCTCACCGTGGCTTTAACACTTAGAGAAAATGCATCCCCTCTAATCAATAAGTCATCGACAGTGGGT
AGATGGAGGAACGGCAGTGCGTAGTAGGATGCGTGCAAGCATAGTCTCGTGCATGGGTGCATAGATCGCT
GGGCAGGTGGACAAGGTGGGGGTGGATAAAGAAGTGGGTAGATGATTGATGTTAGGTAAATATCACTGGG
TGGACAGATGGGTGGTAGGTGGATGGATGGTTAGAATAGTCAGAAGAGGGATGGATTGATAAGGTGAACA
GATGATAAATGGGTGATAGACTGGAAGGGTTGTCAAAAGAGGATAAGGGAAGTGTGAGCTAGCCGTATTT
CTAAGGTCAGTAATAGAGTTGGGAGAAGAGGTTAAGTTACATCCATTTAAACCTCACACGAAGCTGAGAG
GGAATGGACTTGCTGCCGTTGGTGAGGAAAGCGTTGCATTTCCCGTGTGCTTGGTTGTGAAGTGCTCAGG
TCCCACATGAAGCAGTCAGGTTACTGCGGCTTACAGAGGAGCCAGATCCAAATGCCCCGAGTAAGCACGT
CCCCGAGCCAGAGGCCTCCAGCGGAATCCGGGAGAGGGATTGCTCAGTGCCCTGCTTCCCTGGACTGTAA
GCTGCAGAAAGATGTGGGAAGTCCTGTTCTCCACTGAGAACACTAAAAGCACCTTTTGTCAAACGACCGC
TTCACATCTGGGGCTTGTGCACTGGTGGCCTTTTAAACCAGAGACAACCCACAAGATACCTAACCTGCGG
GGCTCTCTGGTACAGTGAGCAACTCAGGAAATGCTTTGGCTTGATTGCTGTGGGCTCTCAGGCCATCGCC
CTCTGGAGTGGTTCTTTTAATGAGAACCTGAAGATTGGCCCCTGAGCCATGTATACCAAGCAAGCTCAAT
CCAGGTTAGCTCCCTCTGGTTGGGGCAAGCTAACGTGCTCCTTGGGCCCCGCGCGTAACTGTGCGTTTTA
TAGGAGACAGCTAGTTCAAGACCCCAGGAAGAAAGCGGCTTTGTCCCCCTCTAGGCCTCGTACAGGCCCA
CATTCATATCTCATTGTTGTTGCAGGGGAGGCAGATGCGATCCAGAACAATGGGACCTCGGCTGAGGACA
CGGCGGTGACAGACTCCAAGCACACAGCAGACCCAAAGAATAACTGGCAAGGCGCCCACCCAGCTGACCC
AGGGAACCGCCCCCACTTGATCCGCCTCTTTTCCCGAGATGCCCCGGGAAGGGAGGACAACACCTTCAAA
GACAGGCCCTCAGAGTCCGACGAGCTTCAGACCATCCAAGAAGACCCCACAGCAGCTTCCGGAGGGTACC
GCCACCATGGGAAGCCCAAAGAAGAAGCGTAAGGTAGGATCCGCCACCATGGTGAGCAAGGGCGAGGAGG
TCATCAAAGAGTTCATGCGCTTCAAGGTGCGCATGGAGGGCTCCATGAACGGCCACGAGTTCGAGATCGA
GGGCGAGGGCGAGGGCCGCCCCTACGAGGGCACCCAGACCGCCAAGCTGAAGGTGACCAAGGGCGGCCCC
CTGCCCTTCGCCTGGGACATCCTGTCCCCCCAGTTCATGTACGGCTCCAAGGCGTACGTGAAGCACCCCG
CCGACATCCCCGATTACAAGAAGCTGTCCTTCCCCGAGGGCTTCAAGTGGGAGCGCGTGATGAACTTCGA
GGACGGCGGTCTGGTGACCGTGACCCAGGACTCCTCCCTGCAGGACGGCACGCTGATCTACAAGGTTAAG
ATGCGCGGCACCAACTTCCCCCCCGACGGCCCCGTAATGCAGAAGAAGACCATGGGCTGGGAGGCCTCCA
CCGAGCGCCTGTACCCCCGCGACGGCGTGCTGAAGGGCGAGATCCACCAGGCCCTGAAGCTGAAGGACGG
CGGCCACTACCTGGTGGAGTTCAAGACCATCTACATGGCCAAGAAGCCCGTGCAACTGCCCGGCTACTAC
TACGTGGACACCAAGCTGGACATCACCTCCCACAACGAGGACTACACCATCGTGGAACAGTACGAGCGCT
CCGAGGGCCGCCACCACCTGTTCCTGGGGCATGGCACCGGCAGCACCGGCAGCGGCAGCTCCGGCACCGC
CTCCTCCGAGGACAACAACATGGCCGTCATCAAAGAGTTCATGCGCTTCAAGGTGCGCATGGAGGGCTCC
ATGAACGGCCACGAGTTCGAGATCGAGGGCGAGGGCCGCCCCTACGAGGGCACCCAGACCGCCAAGCTGA
AGGTGACCAAGGGCGGCCCCCTGCCCTTCGCCTGGGACATCCTGTCCCCCCAGTTCATGTACGGCTCCAA
GGCGTACGTGAAGCACCCCGCCGACATCCCCGATTACAAGAAGCTGTCCTTCCCCGAGGGCTTCAAGTGG
GAGCGCGTGATGAACTTCGAGGACGGCGGTCTGGTGACCGTGACCCAGGACTCCTCCCTGCAGGACGGCA
CGCTGATCTACAAGGTTAAGATGCGCGGCACCAACTTCCCCCCCGACGGCCCCGTAATGCAGAAGAAGAC
CATGGGCTGGGAGGCCTCCACCGAGCGCCTGTACCCCCGCGACGGCGTGCTGAAGGGCGAGATCCACCAG
GCCCTGAAGCTGAAGGACGGCGGCCACTACCTGGTGGAGTTCAAGACCATCTACATGGCCAAGAAGCCCG
TGCAACTGCCCGGCTACTACTACGTGGACACCAAGCTGGACATCACCTCCCACAACGAGGACTACACCAT
CGTGGAACAGTACGAGCGCTCCGAGGGCCGCCACCACCTGTTCCTGTACGGCATGGACGAGCTGTACAAG
GGAAGCCCCAAGAAAAAGCGGAAGGTGTGAGAATTCGATATCAAGCTTATCGATAATCAACCTCTGGATT
ACAAAATTTGTGAAAGATTGACTGGTATTCTTAACTATGTTGCTCCTTTTACGCTATGTGGATACGCTGC
TTTAATGCCTTTGTATCATGCTATTGCTTCCCGTATGGCTTTCATTTTCTCCTCCTTGTATAAATCCTGG
TTGCTGTCTCTTTATGAGGAGTTGTGGCCCGTTGTCAGGCAACGTGGCGTGGTGTGCACTGTGTTTGCTG
ACGCAACCCCCACTGGTTGGGGCATTGCCACCACCTGTCAGCTCCTTTCCGGGACTTTCGCTTTCCCCCT
CCCTATTGCCACGGCGGAACTCATCGCCGCCTGCCTTGCCCGCTGCTGGACAGGGGCTCGGCTGTTGGGC
ACTGACAATTCCGTGGTGTTGTCGGGGAAATCATCGTCCTTTCCTTGGCTGCTCGCCTATGTTGCCACCT
GGATTCTGCGCGGGACGTCCTTCTGCTACGTCCCTTCGGCCCTCAATCCAGCGGACCTTCCTTCCCGCGG
CCTGCTGCCGGCTCTGCGGCCTCTTCCGCGTCTTCGCCTTCGCCCTCAGACGAGTCGGATCTCCCTTTGG
GCCGCCTCCCCGCATCGATACCGAGCGCTGCTCGAGAGATCTACGGGTGGCATCCCTGTGACCCCTCCCC
AGTGCCTCTCCTGGCCCTGGAAGTTGCCACTCCAGTGCCCACCAGCCTTGTCCTAATAAAATTAAGTTGC
ATCATTTTGTCTGACTAGGTGTCCTTCTATAATATTATGGGGTGGAGGGGGGTGGTATGGAGCAAGGGGC
AAGTTGGGAAGACAACCTGTAGGGCCTGCGGGGTCTATTGGGAACCAAGCTGGAGTGCAGTGGCACAATC
TTGGCTCACTGCAATCTCCGCCTCCTGGGTTCAAGCGATTCTCCTGCCTCAGCCTCCCGAGTTGTTGGGA
TTCCAGGCATGCATGACCAGGCTCAGCTAATTTTTGTTTTTTTGGTAGAGACGGGGTTTCACCATATTGG
CCAGGCTGGTCTCCAACTCCTAATCTCAGGTGATCTACCCACCTTGGCCTCCCAAATTGCTGGGATTACA
GGCGTGAACCACTGCTCCCTTCCCTGTCCTTCTGATTTTGTAGGTAACCACGTGCGGACCGAGCGGCCGC
AGGAACCCCTAGTGATGGAGTTGGCCACTCCCTCTCTGCGCGCTCGCTCGCTCACTGAGGCCGGGCGACC
AAAGGTCGCCCGACGCCCGGGCTTTGCCCGGGCGGCCTCAGTGAGCGAGCGAGCGCGCAGCTGCCTGCAG
GGGCGCCTGATGCGGTATTTTCTCCTTACGCATCTGTGCGGTATTTCACACCGCATA
[95 nt withheld, positions 4958-5052]
T
[46 nt withheld, positions 5054-5099]
C
[141 nt withheld, positions 5101-5241]
CCTTTGACGTTGGAGTCCACGTTCTTT
[37 nt withheld, positions 5269-5305]
ACTCTATCTCGGGCTATTCTTTTGATTTATAAGGGATTTTGCCGATTTCGGTCTATTGGTTAAAAAATGA
GCTGATTTAACAAAAATTTAACGCGAATTTTAACAAAATATTAACGTTTACAATTTTATGGTGCACTCTC
AGTACAATCTGCTCTGATGCCGCATAGTTAAGCCAGCCCCGACACCCGCCAACACCCGCTGACGCGCCCT
GACGGGCTTGTCTGCTCCCGGCATCCGCTTACAGACAAGCTGTGACCGTCTCCGGGAGCTGCATGTGTCA
GAGGTTTTCACCGTCATCACCGAAACGCGCGAGACGAAAGGGCCTCGTGATACGCCTATTTTTATAGGTT
AATGTCATGATAATAATGGTTTCTTAGACGTCAGGTGGCACTTTTCGGGGAAATGTGCGCGGAACCCCTA
TTTGTTTATTTTTCTAAATACATTCAAATATGTATCCGCTCATGAGACAATAACCCTGATAAATGCTTCA
ATAATATTGAAAAAGGAAGAGTATGAGTATTCAACATTTCCGTGTCGCCCTTATTCCCTTTTTTGCGGCA
TTTTGCCTTCCTGTTTTTGCTCACCCAGAAACGCTGGTGAAAGTAAAAGATGCTGAAGATCAGTTGGGTG
CACGAGTGGGTTACATCGAACTGGATCTCAACAGCGGTAAGATCCTTGAGAGTTTTCGCCCCGAAGAACG
TTTTCCAATGATGAGCACTTTTAAAGTTCTGCTATGTGGCGCGGTATTATCCCGTATTGACGCCGGGCAA
GAGCAACTCGGTCGCCGCATACACTATTCTCAGAATGACTTGGTTGAGTACTCACCAGTCACAGAAAAGC
ATCTTACGGATGGCATGACAGTAAGAGAATTATGCAGTGCTGCCATAACCATGAGTGATAACACTGCGGC
CAACTTACTTCTGACAACGATCGGAGGACCGAAGGAGCTAACCGCTTTTTTGCACAACATGGGGGATCAT
GTAACTCGCCTTGATCGTTGGGAACCGGAGCTGAATGAAGCCATACCAAACGACGAGCGTGACACCACGA
TGCCTGTAGCAATGGCAACAACGTTGCGCAAACTATTAACTGGCGAACTACTTACTCTAGCTTCCCGGCA
ACAATTAATAGACTGGATGGAGGCGGATAAAGTTGCAGGACCACTTCTGCGCTCGGCCCTTCCGGCTGGC
TGGTTTATTGCTGATAAATCTGGAGCCGGTGAGCGTGGGTCTCGCGGTATCATTGCAGCACTGGGGCCAG
ATGGTAAGCCCTCCCGTATCGTAGTTATCTACACGACGGGGAGTCAGGCAACTATGGATGAACGAAATAG
ACAGATCGCTGAGATAGGTGCCTCACTGATTAAGCATTGGTAACTGTCAGACCAAGTTTACTCATATATA
CTTTAGATTGATTTAAAACTTCATTTTTAATTTAAAAGGATCTAGGTGAAGATCCTTTTTGATAATCTCA
TGACCAAAATCCCTTAACGTGAGTTTTCGTTCCACTGAGCGTCAGACCCCGTAGAAAAGATCAAAGGATC
TTCTTGAGATCCTTTTTTTCTGCGCGTAATCTGCTGCTTGCAAACAAAAAAACCACCGCTACCAGCGGTG
GTTTGTTTGCCGGATCAAGAGCTACCAACTCTTTTTCCGAAGGTAACTGGCTTCAGCAGAGCGCAGATAC
CAAATACTGTTCTTCTAGTGTAGCCGTAGTTAGGCCACCACTTCAAGAACTCTGTAGCACCGCCTACATA
CCTCGCTCTGCTAATCCTGTTACCAGTGGCTGCTGCCAGTGGCGATAAGTCGTGTCTTACCGGGTTGGAC
TCAAGACGATAGTTACCGGATAAGGCGCAGCGGTCGGGCTGAACGGGGGGTTCGTGCACACAGCCCAGCT
TGGAGCGAACGACCTACACCGAACTGAGATACCTACAGCGTGAGCTATGAGAAAGCGCCACGCTTCCCGA
AGGGAGAAAGGCGGACAGGTATCCGGTAAGCGGCAGGGTCGGAACAGGAGAGCGCACGAGGGAGCTTCCA
GGGGGAAACGCCTGGTATCTTTATAGTCCTGTCGGGTTTCGCCACCTCTGACTTGAGCGTCGATTTTTGT
GATGCTCGTCAGGGGGGCGGAGCCTATGGAAAAACGCCAGCAACGCGGCCTTTTTACGGTTCCTGGCCTT
TTGCTGGCCTTTTGCTCACATGT
